>Addgene plasmid #56613 | mVenus-Fibrillarin-7 | depositor partial sequence | sequence record 87501 | insert sequence
ACGTCAGATCCGCTAGCGCTACCGGTCGCCACCATGGTGAGCAAGGGCGAGGAGCTGTTCACCGGGGTGG
TGCCCATCCTGGTCGAGCTGGACGGCGACGTAAACGGCCACAAGTTCAGCGTGTCCGGCGAGGGCGAGGG
CGATGCCACCTACGGCAAGCTGACCCTGAAGCTGATCTGCACCACCGGCAAGCTGCCCGTGCCCTGGCCC
ACCCTCGTGACCACCCTGGGCTACGGCCTGCAGTGCTTCGCCCGCTACCCCGACCACATGAAGCAGCACG
ACTTCTTCAAGTCCGCCATGCCCGAAGGCTACGTCCAGGAGCGCACCATCTTCTTCAAGGACGACGGCAA
CTACAAGACCCGCGCCGAGGTGAAGTTCGAGGGCGACACCCTGGTGAACCGCATCGAGCTGAAGGGCATC
GACTTCAAGGAGGACGGCAACATCCTGGGGCACAAGCTGGAGTACAACTACAACAGCCACAACGTCTATA
TCACCGCCGACAAGCAGAAGAACGGCATCAAGGCCAACTTCAAGATCCGCCACAACATCGAGGACGGCGG
CGTGCAGCTCGCCGACCACTACCAGCAGAACACCCCCATCGGCGACGGCCCCGTGCTGCTGCCCGACAAC
CACTACCTGAGCTACCAGTCCAAGCTGAGCAAAGACCCCAACGAGAAGCGCGATCACATGGTCCTGCTGG
AGTTCGTGACCGCCGCCGGGATCACTCTCGGCATGGACGAGCTGTACAAGTCCGGACTCAGATCTCGAGC
CATGAAGCCAGGATTCAGTCCCCGTGGGGGTGGCTTTGGCGGCCGAGGGGGCTTTGGTGACCGTGGTGGT
CGTGGAGGCCGAGGGGGCTTTGGCGGGGGCCGAGGCCAAGGCGGAGGCTTTAGAGGTCGTGGACGAGGAG
GAGGTGGAGGCGGCGGCGGCGGTGGAGGAGGAGGAAGAGGTGGTGGAGGCTTCCATTTTGGTGGCAACCG
GGGTCGTGGTCGGGGAGGAAAAAGAGGAAACCAGTCGGGGAAGAATGTGATGGTGGAGCCGCATCGGCAT
GAGGGTGTCTTCATTTGTCGGGGAAAGGAAGATGCACTGGTCACCAAGAACCTGGTCCCTGGGGAATCAG
TTTATGGAGAGAAGAGAGTCTCGATTTCGGAAGGAGATGACAAAATTGAGTACCGAGCCTGGAACCCCTT
CCGCTCCAAGCTTGCAGCAGCAATCCTGGGTGGTGTGGACCAGATCCACATCAAACCGGGGGCTAAGGTT
CTCTACCTCGGGGCTGCCTCGGGCACCACGGTCTCCCATGTCTCTGACATCGTTGGTCCGGATGGTCTAG
TCTATGCAGTCGAGTTCTCCCACCGCTCTGGCCGTGACCTCATTAACTTGGCCAAGAAGAGGACCAACAT
CATTCCTGTGATCGAGGATGCTCGACACCCACACAAATACCGCATGCTCATCGCAATGGTGGATGTGATC
TTTGCTGATGTGGCCCAGCCAGACCAGACCCGGATTGTGGCCCTGAATGCCCACACCTTCCTGCGTAATG
GAGGACACTTTGTGATTTCCATTAAGGCCAACTGCATTGACTCCACAGCCTCAGCCGAGGCCGTGTTTGC
CTCCGAAGTGAAAAAGATGCAACAGGAGAACATGAAGCCGCAGGAGCAGTTGACCCTTGAGCCATATGAA
AGAGACCATGCCGTGGTCGTGGGAGTGTACAGGCCACCCCCCAAGGTGAAGAACTGAGGATCCACCGGAT
CTAGATAACTGATCATAATCAGCCA
