>Addgene plasmid #56613 | mVenus-Fibrillarin-7 | addgene partial sequence | sequence record 127493 | EGFP-C 5'-CATGGTCCTGCTGGAGTTCGTG-3'
CGAGCTGTACAAGTCCGGACTCAGATCTCGAGCCATGAAGCCAGGATTCAGTCCCCGTGGGGGTGGCTTT
GGCGGCCGAGGGGGCTTTGGTGACCGTGGTGGTCGTGGAGGCCGAGGGGGCTTTGGCGGGGGCCGAGGCC
AAGGCGGAGGCTTTAGAGGTCGTGGACGAGGAGGAGGTGGAGGCGGCGGCGGCGGTGGAGGAGGAGGAAG
AGGTGGTGGAGGCTTCCATTTTGGTGGCAACCGGGGTCGTGGTCGGGGAGGAAAAAGAGGAAACCAGTCG
GGGAAGAATGTGATGGTGGAGCCGCATCGGCATGAGGGTGTCTTCATTTGTCGGGGAAAGGAAGATGCAC
TGGTCACCAAGAACCTGGTCCCTGGGGAATCAGTTTATGGAGAGAAGAGAGTCTCGATTTCGGAAGGAGA
TGACAAAATTGAGTACCGAGCCTGGAACCCCTTCCGCTCCAAGCTTGCAGCAGCAATCCTGGGTGGTGTG
GACCAGATCCACATCAAACCGGGGGCTAAGGTTCTCTACCTCGGGGCTGCCTCGGGCACCACGGTCTCCC
ATGTCTCTGACATCGTTGGTCCGGATGGTCTAGTCTATGCAGTCGAGTTCTCCCACCGCTCTGGCCGTGA
CCTCATTAACTTGGCCAAGAAGAGGACCAACATCATTCCTGTGATCGAGGATGCTCGACACCCACACAAA
TACCGCATGCTCATCGCAATGGTGGATGTGATCTTTGCTGATGTGGCCCAGCCAGACCAGACCCGGATTG
TGGCCCTGAATGCCCACACCTTCCTGCGTAATGGAGGACAC
