[The description below was written by a language model from this plasmid's Addgene catalogue record.]
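Description:
mVenus-Fibrillarin-7 is a mammalian expression plasmid that produces human fibrillarin (FBL, also known as FIB, FLRN, Nop1 or RNU3IP1) fused to the yellow fluorescent protein mVenus. It is built on an mVenus backbone of about 4.75 kb (size without insert). It is maintained as a high-copy plasmid in E. coli under kanamycin selection. In mammalian cells a neomycin resistance marker allows G418 selection of stable transfectants. The record gives no feature table, so the origin of replication is not stated. An SV40 polyadenylation signal is only implied by the name of the 3′ sequencing primer.

Expression of the fusion is driven by the CMV promoter, a strong constitutive promoter in most mammalian cell lines. The fibrillarin coding sequence corresponds to the human reference transcript but carries two recorded amino-acid substitutions, R36Q and S66F. The record does not say whether these are deliberate or have any functional effect. The order of the name suggests that mVenus is placed ahead of fibrillarin, and the "7" may refer to a linker length. Neither the tag orientation nor the linker is explicitly specified, and the cloning method is listed as unknown.

Fibrillarin is an abundant nucleolar protein associated with small nucleolar ribonucleoprotein complexes, so the fusion acts as a fluorescent marker for nucleoli. The stated purpose is nucleolar localization imaging, with excitation at 515 nm and emission at 528 nm. This makes the construct suited to live- or fixed-cell fluorescence microscopy of nucleolar structure and dynamics, alone or with spectrally distinct organelle markers.
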