Addgene plasmid #56613: mVenus-Fibrillarin-7
Purpose: Localization: Nucleoli, Excitation: 515, Emission: 528
Depositing lab: Michael Davidson. Depositing organization: Florida State University, Tallahassee.
Backbone
  Vector backbone: mVenus
  Backbone size w/o insert (bp): 4750
  Vector type: Mammalian Expression
  Selectable markers: Neomycin (select with G418)
Growth in bacteria
  Bacterial resistance: Kanamycin, 50 μg/mL
  Growth temperature: 37°C
  Growth strain: DH5alpha
  Copy number: High Copy
Gene/Insert
  Gene/Insert name: Fibrillarin (alt name: NM_001436.3)
  Species: H. sapiens (human)
  Mutation: R36Q, S66F
  Entrez Gene: FBL (a.k.a. FIB, FLRN, Nop1, RNU3IP1)
  Promoter: CMV
  Tag / fusion protein: mVenus
  Cloning method: Unknown
  Sequencing primers: 5′ CMV-F; 3′ SV40pA-R
Terms and licenses: Academic/Nonprofit Terms; Industry Terms
Depositor comments: . Excitation = 515; Emission = 528
How to cite: mVenus-Fibrillarin-7 was a gift from Michael Davidson (Addgene plasmid # 56613 ; http://n2t.net/addgene:56613 ; RRID:Addgene_56613)
